>Addgene plasmid #144342 | TFORF2618 | addgene full sequence | sequence record 404181 | Addgene NGS Result
TTAATGTAGTCTTATGCAATACTCTTGTAGTCTTGCAACATGGTAACGATGAGTTAGCAACATGCCTTAC
AAGGAGAGAAAAAGCACCGTGCATGCCGATTGGTGGAAGTAAGGTGGTACGATCGTGCCTTATTAGGAAG
GCAACAGACGGGTCTGACATGGATTGGACGAACCACTGAATTGCCGCATTGCAGAGATATTGTATTTAAG
TGCCTAGCTCGATACATAAACGGGTCTCTCTGGTTAGACCAGATCTGAGCCTGGGAGCTCTCTGGCTAAC
TAGGGAACCCACTGCTTAAGCCTCAATAAAGCTTGCCTTGAGTGCTTCAAGTAGTGTGTGCCCGTCTGTT
GTGTGACTCTGGTAACTAGAGATCCCTCAGACCCTTTTAGTCAGTGTGGAAAATCTCTAGCAGTGGCGCC
CGAACAGGGACTTGAAAGCGAAAGGGAAACCAGAGGAGCTCTCTCGACGCAGGACTCGGCTTGCTGAAGC
GCGCACGGCAAGAGGCGAGGGGCGGCGACTGGTGAGTACGCCAAAAATTTTGACTAGCGGAGGCTAGAAG
GAGAGAGATGGGTGCGAGAGCGTCAGTATTAAGCGGGGGAGAATTAGATCGCGATGGGAAAAAATTCGGT
TAAGGCCAGGGGGAAAGAAAAAATATAAATTAAAACATATAGTATGGGCAAGCAGGGAGCTAGAACGATT
CGCAGTTAATCCTGGCCTGTTAGAAACATCAGAAGGCTGTAGACAAATACTGGGACAGCTACAACCATCC
CTTCAGACAGGATCAGAAGAACTTAGATCATTATATAATACAGTAGCAACCCTCTATTGTGTGCATCAAA
GGATAGAGATAAAAGACACCAAGGAAGCTTTAGACAAGATAGAGGAAGAGCAAAACAAAAGTAAGACCAC
CGCACAGCAAGCGGCCGCTGATCTTCAGACCTGGAGGAGGAGATATGAGGGACAATTGGAGAAGTGAATT
ATATAAATATAAAGTAGTAAAAATTGAACCATTAGGAGTAGCACCCACCAAGGCAAAGAGAAGAGTGGTG
CAGAGAGAAAAAAGAGCAGTGGGAATAGGAGCTTTGTTCCTTGGGTTCTTGGGAGCAGCAGGAAGCACTA
TGGGCGCAGCGTCAATGACGCTGACGGTACAGGCCAGACAATTATTGTCTGGTATAGTGCAGCAGCAGAA
CAATTTGCTGAGGGCTATTGAGGCGCAACAGCATCTGTTGCAACTCACAGTCTGGGGCATCAAGCAGCTC
CAGGCAAGAATCCTGGCTGTGGAAAGATACCTAAAGGATCAACAGCTCCTGGGGATTTGGGGTTGCTCTG
GAAAACTCATTTGCACCACTGCTGTGCCTTGGAATGCTAGTTGGAGTAATAAATCTCTGGAACAGATTTG
GAATCACACGACCTGGATGGAGTGGGACAGAGAAATTAACAATTACACAAGCTTAATACACTCCTTAATT
GAAGAATCGCAAAACCAGCAAGAAAAGAATGAACAAGAATTATTGGAATTAGATAAATGGGCAAGTTTGT
GGAATTGGTTTAACATAACAAATTGGCTGTGGTATATAAAATTATTCATAATGATAGTAGGAGGCTTGGT
AGGTTTAAGAATAGTTTTTGCTGTACTTTCTATAGTGAATAGAGTTAGGCAGGGATATTCACCATTATCG
TTTCAGACCCACCTCCCAACCCCGAGGGGACCCATGCATTGCATCTCAATTAGTCAGCAACCAGGTGTGG
AAAGTCCCCAGGCTCCCCAGCAGGCAGAAGTATGCAAAGCATGCGTCTCAATTAGTCAGCAACCATAGTC
CCGCCCCTAACTCCGCCCATCCCGCCCCTAACTCCGCCCAGTTCCGCCCATTCTCCGCCCCATGGCTGAC
TAATTTTTTTTATTTATGCAGAGGCCGAGGCCGCCTCGGCCTCTGAGCTATTCCAGAAGTAGTGAGGAGG
CTTTTTTGGAGGCCTAGGCTTTTGCAAAAAGCTTTCTAGAGGTACCACCGGAGCTTACCATGACCGAGTA
CAAGCCCACGGTGCGCCTCGCCACCCGCGACGACGTCCCCAGGGCCGTACGCACCCTCGCCGCCGCGTTC
GCCGACTACCCCGCCACGCGCCACACCGTCGATCCGGACCGCCACATCGAGCGGGTCACCGAGCTGCAAG
AACTCTTCCTCACGCGCGTCGGGCTCGACATCGGCAAGGTGTGGGTCGCGGACGACGGCGCCGCCGTGGC
GGTCTGGACCACGCCGGAGAGCGTCGAAGCGGGGGCGGTGTTCGCCGAGATCGGCCCGCGCATGGCCGAG
TTGAGCGGTTCCCGGCTGGCCGCGCAGCAACAGATGGAAGGCCTCCTGGCGCCGCACCGGCCCAAGGAGC
CCGCGTGGTTCCTGGCCACCGTCGGCGTCTCGCCCGACCACCAGGGCAAGGGTCTGGGCAGCGCCGTCGT
GCTCCCCGGAGTGGAGGCGGCCGAGCGCGCCGGGGTGCCCGCCTTCCTGGAGACCTCCGCGCCCCGCAAC
CTCCCCTTCTACGAGCGGCTCGGCTTCACCGTCACCGCCGACGTCGAGGTGCCCGAAGGACCGCGCACCT
GGTGCATGACCCGCAAGCCCGGTGCCAGTTAACGAATTCTAGATCTTGAGACAAATGGCAGTATTCATCC
ACAATTTTAAAAGAAAAGGGGGGATTGGGGGGTACAGTGCAGGGGAAAGAATAGTAGACATAATAGCAAC
AGACATACAAACTAAAGAATTACAAAAACAAATTACAAAAATTCAAAATTTTCGGGTTTATTACAGGGAC
AGCAGAGATCCACTTTGGCGCCGGCTCGAGGCCTGCAGGTGCAAAGATGGATAAAGTTTTAAACAGAGAG
GAATCTTTGCAGCTAATGGACCTTCTAGGTCTTGAAAGGAGTGGGAATTGGCTCCGGTGCCCGTCAGTGG
GCAGAGCGCACATCGCCCACAGTCCCCGAGAAGTTGGGGGGAGGGGTCGGCAATTGAACCGGTGCCTAGA
GAAGGTGGCGCGGGGTAAACTGGGAAAGTGATGTCGTGTACTGGCTCCGCCTTTTTCCCGAGGGTGGGGG
AGAACCGTATATAAGTGCAGTAGTCGCCGTGAACGTTCTTTTTCGCAACGGGTTTGCCGCCAGAACACAG
GTAAGTGCCGTGTGTGGTTCCCGCGGGCCTGGCCTCTTTACGGGTTATGGCCCTTGCGTGCCTTGAATTA
CTTCCACCTGGCTGCAGTACGTGATTCTTGATCCCGAGCTTCGGGTTGGAAGTGGGTGGGAGAGTTCGAG
GCCTTGCGCTTAAGGAGCCCCTTCGCCTCGTGCTTGAGTTGAGGCCTGGCCTGGGCGCTGGGGCCGCCGC
GTGCGAATCTGGTGGCACCTTCGCGCCTGTCTCGCTGCTTTCGATAAGTCTCTAGCCATTTAAAATTTTT
GATGACCTGCTGCGACGCTTTTTTTCTGGCAAGATAGTCTTGTAAATGCGGGCCAAGATCTGCACACTGG
TATTTCGGTTTTTGGGGCCGCGGGCGGCGACGGGGCCCGTGCGTCCCAGCGCACATGTTCGGCGAGGCGG
GGCCTGCGAGCGCGGCCACCGAGAATCGGACGGGGGTAGTCTCAAGCTGGCCGGCCTGCTCTGGTGCCTG
GCCTCGCGCCGCCGTGTATCGCCCCGCCCTGGGCGGCAAGGCTGGCCCGGTCGGCACCAGTTGCGTGAGC
GGAAAGATGGCCGCTTCCCGGCCCTGCTGCAGGGAGCTCAAAATGGAGGACGCGGCGCTCGGGAGAGCGG
GCGGGTGAGTCACCCACACAAAGGAAAAGGGCCTTTCCGTCCTCAGCCGTCGCTTCATGTGACTCCACGG
AGTACCGGGCGCCGTCCAGGCACCTCGATTAGTTCTCGAGCTTTTGGAGTACGTCGTCTTTAGGTTGGGG
GGAGGGGTTTTATGCGATGGAGTTTCCCCACACTGAGTGGGTGGAGACTGAAGTTAGGCCAGCTTGGCAC
TTGATGTAATTCTCCTTGGAATTTGCCCTTTTTGAGTTTGGATCTTGGTTCATTCTCAAGCCTCAGACAG
TGGTTCAAAGTTTTTTTCTTCCATTTCAGGTGTCGTGAGGCTAGCACCGCCACCATGGCCTCCAGGCTTC
CGACGGCCTGGTCCTGTGAACCAGTGACCTTTGAAGATGTAACACTGGGTTTTACCCCGGAAGAGTGGGG
ACTGCTGGACCTCAAACAGAAGTCCCTGTACAGGGAAGTGATGCTGGAGAACTACAGGAACCTGGTCTCA
GTGGAGTATCCTGAGCTCCAGCTGGACCCTAAATTGGATCCTCTTCCTGCTGAGAGTCCCCTAATGAACA
TTGAGGTTGTTGAGGTCCTCACACTGAACCAGGAGGTGGCTGGTCCCCGGAATGCCCAGATCCAGGCCCT
ATATGCTGAAGATGGAAGCCTGAGTGCAGATGCCCCCAGTGAGCAGGTCCAACAGCAGGGCAAGCATCCA
GGTGACCCTGAGGCCGCGCGCCAGAGGTTCCGGCAGTTCCGTTATAAGGACATGACAGGTCCCCGGGAGG
CCCTGGACCAGCTCCGAGAGCTGTGTCACCAGTGGCTACAGCCTAAGGCACGCTCCAAGGAGCAGATCCT
GGAGCTGCTGGTGCTGGAGCAGTTCCTAGGTGCACTGCCTGTGAAGCTCCGGACATGGGTGGAATCGCAG
CACCCAGAGAACTGCCAAGAGGTGGTGGCCCTGGTAGAGGGTGTGACCTGGATGTCTGAGGAGGAAGTAC
TTCCTGCAGGACAACCTGCCGAGGGCACCACCTGCTGCCTCGAGGTCACTGCCCAGCAGGAGGAGAAGCA
GGAGGATGCAGCCATCTGCCCAGTGACAGTGCTCCCTGAGGAGCCAGTGACCTTCCAGGATGTGGCTGTG
GACTTCAGCCGGGAGGAGTGGGGGCTGCTGGGCCCGACACAGAGGACCGAGTACCGCGATGTGATGCTGG
AGACCTTTGGGCACCTGGTCTCTGTGGGGTGGGAGACTACACTGGAAAATAAAGAGTTAGCTCCAAATTC
TGACATTCCTGAGGAAGAACCAGCCCCCAGCCTGAAAGTACAAGAATCCTCAAGGGATTGTGCCTTGTCC
TCTACATTAGAAGATACCTTGCAGGGTGGGGTCCAGGAAGTCCAAGACACAGTGTTGAAGCAGATGGAGT
CTGCTCAGGAAAAAGACCTTCCTCAGAAGAAGCACTTTGACAACCGTGAGTCCCAGGCAAACAGTGGTGC
TCTTGACACAAACCAAGTTTCGCTCCAGAAAATTGACAACCCTGAGTCCCAGGCAAACAGTGGCGCTCTT
GACACAAACCAAGTTTTGCTCCACAAAATTCCTCCTAGAAAACGATTGCGCAAACGTGACTCACAAGTTA
AAAGTATGAAACATAATTCACGTGTAAAAATTCATCAGAAGAGCTGTGAAAGGCAAAAGGCCAAGGAAGG
CAATGGTTGTAGGAAAACCTTCAGTCGGAGTACTAAACAGATTACGTTTATAAGAATTCACAAGGGGAGC
CAAGTTTGCCGATGCAGTGAATGTGGTAAAATATTCCGGAACCCAAGATACTTTTCTGTGCATAAGAAAA
TCCATACCGGAGAGAGGCCCTATGTGTGTCAAGACTGTGGGAAAGGATTTGTTCAGAGCTCTTCCCTCAC
ACAGCATCAGAGAGTTCATTCTGGAGAGAGACCATTTGAATGTCAGGAGTGTGGGAGGACCTTCAATGAT
CGCTCAGCCATCTCCCAGCACCTGAGGACTCACACTGGCGCTAAGCCCTACAAGTGTCAGGACTGTGGAA
AAGCCTTCCGCCAGAGCTCCCACCTCATCAGACATCAGAGGACTCACACCGGGGAGCGCCCATATGCATG
CAACAAATGTGGAAAGGCCTTCACCCAGAGCTCACACCTTATTGGGCACCAGAGAACCCACAATAGGACA
AAGCGAAAGAAGAAACAGCCTACCTCATAGTAATGAACTAGTCCGTAACTTGAAAGTATTTCGATTTCTT
GGCTTTATATATCTTGTGGAAAGGACGAAATCATCAGTCGCGACAAAGATTCACGCGTTAAGTCGACAAT
CAACCTCTGGATTACAAAATTTGTGAAAGATTGACTGGTATTCTTAACTATGTTGCTCCTTTTACGCTAT
GTGGATACGCTGCTTTAATGCCTTTGTATCATGCTATTGCTTCCCGTATGGCTTTCATTTTCTCCTCCTT
GTATAAATCCTGGTTGCTGTCTCTTTATGAGGAGTTGTGGCCCGTTGTCAGGCAACGTGGCGTGGTGTGC
ACTGTGTTTGCTGACGCAACCCCCACTGGTTGGGGCATTGCCACCACCTGTCAGCTCCTTTCCGGGACTT
TCGCTTTCCCCCTCCCTATTGCCACGGCGGAACTCATCGCCGCCTGCCTTGCCCGCTGCTGGACAGGGGC
TCGGCTGTTGGGCACTGACAATTCCGTGGTGTTGTCGGGGAAATCATCGTCCTTTCCTTGGCTGCTCGCC
TGTGTTGCCACCTGGATTCTGCGCGGGACGTCCTTCTGCTACGTCCCTTCGGCCCTCAATCCAGCGGACC
TTCCTTCCCGCGGCCTGCTGCCGGCTCTGCGGCCTCTTCCGCGTCTTCGCCTTCGCCCTCAGACGAGTCG
GATCTCCCTTTGGGCCGCCTCCCCGCGTCGACTTTAAGACCAATGACTTACAAGGCAGCTGTAGATCTTA
GCCACTTTTTAAAAGAAAAGGGGGGACTGGAAGGGCTAATTCACTCCCAACGAAGACAAGATCTGCTTTT
TGCTTGTACTGGGTCTCTCTGGTTAGACCAGATCTGAGCCTGGGAGCTCTCTGGCTAACTAGGGAACCCA
CTGCTTAAGCCTCAATAAAGCTTGCCTTGAGTGCTTCAAGTAGTGTGTGCCCGTCTGTTGTGTGACTCTG
GTAACTAGAGATCCCTCAGACCCTTTTAGTCAGTGTGGAAAATCTCTAGCAGTACGTATAGTAGTTCATG
TCATCTTATTATTCAGTATTTATAACTTGCAAAGAAATGAATATCAGAGAGTGAGAGGAACTTGTTTATT
GCAGCTTATAATGGTTACAAATAAAGCAATAGCATCACAAATTTCACAAATAAAGCATTTTTTTCACTGC
ATTCTAGTTGTGGTTTGTCCAAACTCATCAATGTATCTTATCATGTCTGGCTCTAGCTATCCCGCCCCTA
ACTCCGCCCATCCCGCCCCTAACTCCGCCCAGTTCCGCCCATTCTCCGCCCCATGGCTGACTAATTTTTT
TTATTTATGCAGAGGCCGAGGCCGCCTCGGCCTCTGAGCTATTCCAGAAGTAGTGAGGAGGCTTTTTTGG
AGGCCTAGGGACGTACCCAATTCGCCCTATAGTGAGTCGTATTACGCGCGCTCACTGGCCGTCGTTTTAC
AACGTCGTGACTGGGAAAACCCTGGCGTTACCCAACTTAATCGCCTTGCAGCACATCCCCCTTTCGCCAG
CTGGCGTAATAGCGAAGAGGCCCGCACCGATCGCCCTTCCCAACAGTTGCGCAGCCTGAATGGCGAATGG
G
[124 nt withheld, positions 7562-7685]
C
[91 nt withheld, positions 7687-7777]
A
[49 nt withheld, positions 7779-7827]
CCTTTGACGTTGGAGTCCACGTTCTTT
[37 nt withheld, positions 7855-7891]
ACCCTATCTCGGTCTATTCTTTTGATTTATAAGGGATTTTGCCGATTTCGGCCTATTGGTTAAAAAATGA
GCTGATTTAACAAAAATTTAACGCGAATTTTAACAAAATATTAACGCTTACAATTTAGGTGGCACTTTTC
GGGGAAATGTGCGCGGAACCCCTATTTGTTTATTTTTCTAAATACATTCAAATATGTATCCGCTCATGAG
ACAATAACCCTGATAAATGCTTCAATAATATTGAAAAAGGAAGAGTATGAGTATTCAACATTTCCGTGTC
GCCCTTATTCCCTTTTTTGCGGCATTTTGCCTTCCTGTTTTTGCTCACCCAGAAACGCTGGTGAAAGTAA
AAGATGCTGAAGATCAGTTGGGTGCACGAGTGGGTTACATCGAACTGGATCTCAACAGCGGTAAGATCCT
TGAGAGTTTTCGCCCCGAAGAACGTTTTCCAATGATGAGCACTTTTAAAGTTCTGCTATGTGGCGCGGTA
TTATCCCGTATTGACGCCGGGCAAGAGCAACTCGGTCGCCGCATACACTATTCTCAGAATGACTTGGTTG
AGTACTCACCAGTCACAGAAAAGCATCTTACGGATGGCATGACAGTAAGAGAATTATGCAGTGCTGCCAT
AACCATGAGTGATAACACTGCGGCCAACTTACTTCTGACAACGATCGGAGGACCGAAGGAGCTAACCGCT
TTTTTGCACAACATGGGGGATCATGTAACTCGCCTTGATCGTTGGGAACCGGAGCTGAATGAAGCCATAC
CAAACGACGAGCGTGACACCACGATGCCTGTAGCAATGGCAACAACGTTGCGCAAACTATTAACTGGCGA
ACTACTTACTCTAGCTTCCCGGCAACAATTAATAGACTGGATGGAGGCGGATAAAGTTGCAGGACCACTT
CTGCGCTCGGCCCTTCCGGCTGGCTGGTTTATTGCTGATAAATCTGGAGCCGGTGAGCGTGGGTCTCGCG
GTATCATTGCAGCACTGGGGCCAGATGGTAAGCCCTCCCGTATCGTAGTTATCTACACGACGGGGAGTCA
GGCAACTATGGATGAACGAAATAGACAGATCGCTGAGATAGGTGCCTCACTGATTAAGCATTGGTAACTG
TCAGACCAAGTTTACTCATATATACTTTAGATTGATTTAAAACTTCATTTTTAATTTAAAAGGATCTAGG
TGAAGATCCTTTTTGATAATCTCATGACCAAAATCCCTTAACGTGAGTTTTCGTTCCACTGAGCGTCAGA
CCCCGTAGAAAAGATCAAAGGATCTTCTTGAGATCCTTTTTTTCTGCGCGTAATCTGCTGCTTGCAAACA
AAAAAACCACCGCTACCAGCGGTGGTTTGTTTGCCGGATCAAGAGCTACCAACTCTTTTTCCGAAGGTAA
CTGGCTTCAGCAGAGCGCAGATACCAAATACTGTTCTTCTAGTGTAGCCGTAGTTAGGCCACCACTTCAA
GAACTCTGTAGCACCGCCTACATACCTCGCTCTGCTAATCCTGTTACCAGTGGCTGCTGCCAGTGGCGAT
AAGTCGTGTCTTACCGGGTTGGACTCAAGACGATAGTTACCGGATAAGGCGCAGCGGTCGGGCTGAACGG
GGGGTTCGTGCACACAGCCCAGCTTGGAGCGAACGACCTACACCGAACTGAGATACCTACAGCGTGAGCT
ATGAGAAAGCGCCACGCTTCCCGAAGGGAGAAAGGCGGACAGGTATCCGGTAAGCGGCAGGGTCGGAACA
GGAGAGCGCACGAGGGAGCTTCCAGGGGGAAACGCCTGGTATCTTTATAGTCCTGTCGGGTTTCGCCACC
TCTGACTTGAGCGTCGATTTTTGTGATGCTCGTCAGGGGGGCGGAGCCTATGGAAAAACGCCAGCAACGC
GGCCTTTTTACGGTTCCTGGCCTTTTGCTGGCCTTTTGCTCACATGTTCTTTCCTGCGTTATCCCCTGAT
TCTGTGGATAACCGTATTACCGCCTTTGAGTGAGCTGATACCGCTCGCCGCAGCCGAACGACCGAGCGCA
GCGAGTCAGTGAGCGAGGAAGCGGAAGAGCGCCCAATACGCAAACCGCCTCTCCCCGCGCGTTGGCCGAT
TCATTAATGCAGCTGGCACGACAGGTTTCCCGACTGGAAAGCGGGCAGTGAGCGCAACGCAATTAATGTG
AGTTAGCTCACTCATTAGGCACCCCAGGCTTTACACTTTATGCTTCCGGCTCGTATGTTGTGTGGAATTG
TGAGCGGATAACAATTTCACACAGGAAACAGCTATGACCATGATTACGCCAAGCGCGCAATTAACCCTCA
CTAAAGGGAACAAAAGCTGGAGCTGCAAGC
Features (pLannotate 1.2.2; 31 found; start..end, strand, type, name):
      5..231     +  promoter       RSV promoter: Rous sarcoma virus enhancer/promoter
    232..412     +  LTR            5' LTR (truncated): truncated 5' long terminal repeat (LTR) from HIV-1
    459..584     +  misc_feature   HIV-1 Ψ: packaging signal of human immunodeficiency virus type 1
    568..931     +  CDS            HIV-1 gag (fragment): gag protein from human immunodeficiency virus 1; gag
   1077..1310    +  misc_feature   RRE: The Rev response element (RRE) of HIV-1 allows for Rev-dependent mRNA export from the nucleus to the cytoplasm.
   1687..1713    +  CDS            Rev (fragment): human immunodeficiency virus 1 (HIV-1) Rev protein; rev; enhances nuclear export of unspliced and incompletely spliced viral mRNAs
   1720..1743    +  promoter       SV40 promoter (fragment): SV40 early promoter
   1744..1815    +  promoter       SV40 promoter (fragment): SV40 enhancer and early promoter
   1839..1974    +  rep_origin     SV40 ori: SV40 origin of replication
   2020..2616    +  CDS            PuroR (fragment): puromycin N-acetyltransferase; pac from Streptomyces; confers resistance to puromycin
   2665..2782    +  misc_feature   cPPT/CTS: central polypurine tract and central termination sequence of HIV-1
   2847..2913    +  CDS            small t antigen (fragment): SV40 (simian virus 40) small t antigen
   2920..4098    +  promoter       EF-1α promoter: strong constitutive promoter for human elongation factor EF-1α
   4115..5599    +  CDS            ZNF274 (fragment): ZN274_HUMAN - Also known as ZKSCAN19. Experimental evidence at protein level: Swiss-Prot protein existence level 1. Probable transcription repressor. Specifically binds to the 3'-end of zinc-finger coding genes and recruiting chromatin-modifying proteins such as SETDB1 and TRIM28/KAP1, leading to transcription repression. The SETDB1-TRIM28-ZNF274 complex may play a role in recruiting ATRX to the 3'-exons of zinc-finger coding genes with atypical chromatin signatures to establish or maintain/protect H3K9me3 at these transcriptionally active regions (PubMed:27029610). From Homo sapiens (Human).
   5993..6046    +  promoter       U6 promoter (fragment): RNA polymerase III promoter for human U6 snRNA
   6088..6676    +  misc_feature   WPRE: woodchuck hepatitis virus posttranscriptional regulatory element
   6727..6746    +  misc_feature   cPPT/CTS (fragment): central polypurine tract and central termination sequence of HIV-1
   6748..6981    +  LTR            3' LTR (ΔU3): self-inactivating 3' long terminal repeat (LTR) from HIV-1
   7059..7180    +  polyA_signal   SV40 poly(A) signal: SV40 polyadenylation signal
   7220..7355    +  rep_origin     SV40 ori: SV40 origin of replication
   7376..7394    -  promoter       T7 promoter: promoter for bacteriophage T7 RNA polymerase
   7402..7557    +  CDS            lacZα (fragment): LacZα fragment of β-galactosidase; lacZ fragment
   7562..7990    +  rep_origin     f1 ori (sequence partly withheld): f1 bacteriophage origin of replication; arrow indicates direction of (+) strand synthesis
   8043..8147    +  promoter       AmpR promoter: bla
   8148..9008    +  CDS            AmpR: β-lactamase; bla; confers resistance to ampicillin, carbenicillin, and related antibiotics
   9179..9767    +  rep_origin     ori: high-copy-number ColE1/pMB1/pBR322/pUC origin of replication
   9950..10042   +  CDS            lacI (fragment): lac repressor; lacI; The lac repressor binds to the lac operator to inhibit transcription in E. coli. This inhibition can be relieved by adding lactose or isopropyl-β-D-thiogalactopyranoside (IPTG).
  10055..10076   +  protein_bind   CAP binding site: CAP binding activates transcription in the presence of cAMP. E. coli catabolite activator protein
  10091..10121   +  promoter       lac promoter: promoter for the E. coli lac operon
  10129..10145   +  protein_bind   lac operator: The lac repressor binds to the lac operator to inhibit transcription in E. coli. This inhibition can be relieved by adding lactose or isopropyl-β-D-thiogalactopyranoside (IPTG). lac repressor encoded by lacI
  10190..10208   +  promoter       T3 promoter: promoter for bacteriophage T3 RNA polymerase
