[The description below was written by a language model from this plasmid's Addgene catalogue record and pLannotate feature annotations shown in this document.]
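Description:
TFORF2618 is a third-generation-style, self-inactivating lentiviral expression plasmid built on the pLX_TRC317 backbone from the Broad Institute Genetic Perturbation Platform. It is one member of a barcoded transcription factor ORF collection and carries human ZNF274 (also called ZKSCAN19), a KRAB/SCAN zinc-finger protein annotated as a probable transcriptional repressor that recruits SETDB1 and TRIM28/KAP1 to the 3' ends of zinc-finger genes. In bacteria the plasmid is maintained through a high-copy ColE1/pUC-type origin and ampicillin resistance (AmpR), and an f1 origin is also present. The depositor warns that recombination can occur, as is common for LTR-containing plasmids.

The viral genome is transcribed in packaging cells from an RSV promoter fused to a truncated HIV-1 5' LTR. It contains the Ψ packaging signal with a gag fragment, the RRE for Rev-dependent nuclear export, a cPPT/CTS, WPRE to enhance transcript expression, and a ΔU3 3' LTR followed by an SV40 polyadenylation signal. Two cassettes lie within the provirus. An SV40 early promoter drives puromycin N-acetyltransferase for selection of transduced mammalian cells, and the strong constitutive EF-1α promoter drives the ZNF274 ORF. The catalogue lists a 1,967 bp insert, whereas the automated annotation matches ZNF274 over only about 1.5 kb, labelled as a fragment. The remainder is not annotated, and the unique 24-bp barcode described for the collection is likewise not marked in the feature table. The construct is intended for ZNF274 overexpression, particularly in pooled screens of directed differentiation, where the barcode identifies the delivered factor.
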