Addgene plasmid #144342: TFORF2618
Purpose: Lentiviral vector for overexpressing transcription factor ORFs with unique 24-bp barcodes. Barcodes facilitate identification of transcription factors in pooled screens.
Depositing lab: Feng Zhang. Depositing organization: Broad Institute. Publication: A transcription factor atlas of directed differentiation. Joung J, Ma S, Tay T, Geiger-Schuller KR, Kirchgatterer PC, Verdine VK, Guo B, Arias-Garcia MA, Allen WE, Singh A, Kuksenko O, Abudayyeh OO, Gootenberg JS, Fu Z, Macrae RK, Buenrostro JD, Regev A, Zhang F. Cell. 2023 Jan 5;186(1):209-229.e26. doi: 10.1016/j.cell.2022.11.026. PubMed 36608654.
Backbone
  Vector backbone: pLX_TRC317
  Backbone manufacturer: Broad Institute Genetic Perturbation Platform
  Backbone size w/o insert (bp): 8264
  Vector type: Mammalian Expression, Lentiviral
  Selectable markers: Puromycin
Growth in bacteria
  Bacterial resistance: Ampicillin, 100 μg/mL
  Growth temperature: 37°C
  Growth strain: NEB Stable
  Copy number: High Copy
Gene/Insert
  Gene/Insert name: ZNF274
  Species: H. sapiens (human)
  Insert size (bp): 1967
  Entrez Gene: ZNF274 (a.k.a. HFB101, ZF2, ZKSCAN19, ZSCAN51)
  Promoter: EF1a
  Cloning method: Unknown
  Sequencing primers: 5′ GGGTGGAGACTGAAGTTAGGCCAG; 3′ CACATAGCGTAAAAGGAGCAACATAG
Terms and licenses: Academic/Nonprofit Terms; Industry Terms: Not Available to Industry
Depositor comments: NM_016325,ENST00000345813 . The transcription factor ORF portion of this plasmid was synthesized by Genewiz. Please test multiple small colonies in case of plasmid recombination. To make this collection available in a timely manner, a portion of this collection was not fully sequenced by Addgene. If an Addgene verified full plasmid sequence is not available, please contact us prior to placing an order to request the full sequence.
How to cite: TFORF2618 was a gift from Feng Zhang (Addgene plasmid # 144342 ; http://n2t.net/addgene:144342 ; RRID:Addgene_144342)
