>Addgene plasmid #144342 | TFORF2618 | depositor partial sequence | sequence record 285141 | Insert
ACCGCCACCATGGCCTCCAGGCTTCCGACGGCCTGGTCCTGTGAACCAGTGACCTTTGAAGATGTAACAC
TGGGTTTTACCCCGGAAGAGTGGGGACTGCTGGACCTCAAACAGAAGTCCCTGTACAGGGAAGTGATGCT
GGAGAACTACAGGAACCTGGTCTCAGTGGAGTATCCTGAGCTCCAGCTGGACCCTAAATTGGATCCTCTT
CCTGCTGAGAGTCCCCTAATGAACATTGAGGTTGTTGAGGTCCTCACACTGAACCAGGAGGTGGCTGGTC
CCCGGAATGCCCAGATCCAGGCCCTATATGCTGAAGATGGAAGCCTGAGTGCAGATGCCCCCAGTGAGCA
GGTCCAACAGCAGGGCAAGCATCCAGGTGACCCTGAGGCCGCGCGCCAGAGGTTCCGGCAGTTCCGTTAT
AAGGACATGACAGGTCCCCGGGAGGCCCTGGACCAGCTCCGAGAGCTGTGTCACCAGTGGCTACAGCCTA
AGGCACGCTCCAAGGAGCAGATCCTGGAGCTGCTGGTGCTGGAGCAGTTCCTAGGTGCACTGCCTGTGAA
GCTCCGGACATGGGTGGAATCGCAGCACCCAGAGAACTGCCAAGAGGTGGTGGCCCTGGTAGAGGGTGTG
ACCTGGATGTCTGAGGAGGAAGTACTTCCTGCAGGACAACCTGCCGAGGGCACCACCTGCTGCCTCGAGG
TCACTGCCCAGCAGGAGGAGAAGCAGGAGGATGCAGCCATCTGCCCAGTGACAGTGCTCCCTGAGGAGCC
AGTGACCTTCCAGGATGTGGCTGTGGACTTCAGCCGGGAGGAGTGGGGGCTGCTGGGCCCGACACAGAGG
ACCGAGTACCGCGATGTGATGCTGGAGACCTTTGGGCACCTGGTCTCTGTGGGGTGGGAGACTACACTGG
AAAATAAAGAGTTAGCTCCAAATTCTGACATTCCTGAGGAAGAACCAGCCCCCAGCCTGAAAGTACAAGA
ATCCTCAAGGGATTGTGCCTTGTCCTCTACATTAGAAGATACCTTGCAGGGTGGGGTCCAGGAAGTCCAA
GACACAGTGTTGAAGCAGATGGAGTCTGCTCAGGAAAAAGACCTTCCTCAGAAGAAGCACTTTGACAACC
GTGAGTCCCAGGCAAACAGTGGTGCTCTTGACACAAACCAAGTTTCGCTCCAGAAAATTGACAACCCTGA
GTCCCAGGCAAACAGTGGCGCTCTTGACACAAACCAAGTTTTGCTCCACAAAATTCCTCCTAGAAAACGA
TTGCGCAAACGTGACTCACAAGTTAAAAGTATGAAACATAATTCACGTGTAAAAATTCATCAGAAGAGCT
GTGAAAGGCAAAAGGCCAAGGAAGGCAATGGTTGTAGGAAAACCTTCAGTCGGAGTACTAAACAGATTAC
GTTTATAAGAATTCACAAGGGGAGCCAAGTTTGCCGATGCAGTGAATGTGGTAAAATATTCCGGAACCCA
AGATACTTTTCTGTGCATAAGAAAATCCATACCGGAGAGAGGCCCTATGTGTGTCAAGACTGTGGGAAAG
GATTTGTTCAGAGCTCTTCCCTCACACAGCATCAGAGAGTTCATTCTGGAGAGAGACCATTTGAATGTCA
GGAGTGTGGGAGGACCTTCAATGATCGCTCAGCCATCTCCCAGCACCTGAGGACTCACACTGGCGCTAAG
CCCTACAAGTGTCAGGACTGTGGAAAAGCCTTCCGCCAGAGCTCCCACCTCATCAGACATCAGAGGACTC
ACACCGGGGAGCGCCCATATGCATGCAACAAATGTGGAAAGGCCTTCACCCAGAGCTCACACCTTATTGG
GCACCAGAGAACCCACAATAGGACAAAGCGAAAGAAGAAACAGCCTACCTCATAGTAATGAACTAGTCCG
TAACTTGAAAGTATTTCGATTTCTTGGCTTTATATATCTTGTGGAAAGGACGAAATCATCAGTCGCGACA
AAGATTC
