>Addgene plasmid #144342 | TFORF2618 | depositor partial sequence | sequence record 285142 | Barcode
AATCATCAGTCGCGACAAAGATTC
